>Addgene plasmid #85932 | pSSA-RPG | addgene full sequence | sequence record 172472 | Addgene assembled sequence
AGGTGGCACTTTTCGGGGAAATGTGCGCGGAACCCCTATTTGTTTATTTTTCTAAATACATTCAAATATG
TATCCGCTCATGAGACAATAACCCTGATAAATGCTTCAATAATATTGAAAAAGGAAGAGTATGAGTATTC
AACATTTCCGTGTCGCCCTTATTCCCTTTTTTGCGGCATTTTGCCTTCCTGTTTTTGCTCACCCAGAAAC
GCTGGTGAAAGTAAAAGATGCTGAAGATCAGTTGGGTGCACGAGTGGGTTACATCGAACTGGATCTCAAC
AGCGGTAAGATCCTTGAGAGTTTTCGCCCCGAAGAACGTTTTCCAATGATGAGCACTTTTAAAGTTCTGC
TATGTGGCGCGGTATTATCCCGTATTGACGCCGGGCAAGAGCAACTCGGTCGCCGCATACACTATTCTCA
GAATGACTTGGTTGAGTACTCACCAGTCACAGAAAAGCATCTTACGGATGGCATGACAGTAAGAGAATTA
TGCAGTGCTGCCATAACCATGAGTGATAACACTGCGGCCAACTTACTTCTGACAACGATCGGAGGACCGA
AGGAGCTAACCGCTTTTTTGCACAACATGGGGGATCATGTAACTCGCCTTGATCGTTGGGAACCGGAGCT
GAATGAAGCCATACCAAACGACGAGCGTGACACCACGATGCCTGTAGCAATGGCAACAACGTTGCGCAAA
CTATTAACTGGCGAACTACTTACTCTAGCTTCCCGGCAACAATTAATAGACTGGATGGAGGCGGATAAAG
TTGCAGGACCACTTCTGCGCTCGGCCCTTCCGGCTGGCTGGTTTATTGCTGATAAATCTGGAGCCGGTGA
GCGTGGGTCTCGCGGTATCATTGCAGCACTGGGGCCAGATGGTAAGCCCTCCCGTATCGTAGTTATCTAC
ACGACGGGGAGTCAGGCAACTATGGATGAACGAAATAGACAGATCGCTGAGATAGGTGCCTCACTGATTA
AGCATTGGTAACTGTCAGACCAAGTTTACTCATATATACTTTAGATTGATTTAAAACTTCATTTTTAATT
TAAAAGGATCTAGGTGAAGATCCTTTTTGATAATCTCATGACCAAAATCCCTTAACGTGAGTTTTCGTTC
CACTGAGCGTCAGACCCCGTAGAAAAGATCAAAGGATCTTCTTGAGATCCTTTTTTTCTGCGCGTAATCT
GCTGCTTGCAAACAAAAAAACCACCGCTACCAGCGGTGGTTTGTTTGCCGGATCAAGAGCTACCAACTCT
TTTTCCGAAGGTAACTGGCTTCAGCAGAGCGCAGATACCAAATACTGTTCTTCTAGTGTAGCCGTAGTTA
GGCCACCACTTCAAGAACTCTGTAGCACCGCCTACATACCTCGCTCTGCTAATCCTGTTACCAGTGGCTG
CTGCCAGTGGCGATAAGTCGTGTCTTACCGGGTTGGACTCAAGACGATAGTTACCGGATAAGGCGCAGCG
GTCGGGCTGAACGGGGGGTTCGTGCACACAGCCCAGCTTGGAGCGAACGACCTACACCGAACTGAGATAC
CTACAGCGTGAGCTATGAGAAAGCGCCACGCTTCCCGAAGGGAGAAAGGCGGACAGGTATCCGGTAAGCG
GCAGGGTCGGAACAGGAGAGCGCACGAGGGAGCTTCCAGGGGGAAACGCCTGGTATCTTTATAGTCCTGT
CGGGTTTCGCCACCTCTGACTTGAGCGTCGATTTTTGTGATGCTCGTCAGGGGGGCGGAGCCTATGGAAA
AACGCCAGCAACGCGGCCTTTTTACGGTTCCTGGCCTTTTGCTGGCCTTTTGCTCACATGTTCTTTCCTG
CGTTATCCCCTGATTCTGTGGATAACCGTATTACCGCCTTTGAGTGAGCTGATACCGCTCGCCGCAGCCG
AACGACCGAGCGCAGCGAGTCAGTGAGCGAGGAAGCGGAAGAGCGCCCAATACGCAAACCGCCTCTCCCC
GCGCGTTGGCCGATTCATTAATGCAGCTGGCACGACAGGTTTCCCGACTGGAAAGCGGGCAGTGAGCGCA
ACGCAATTAATGTGAGTTAGCTCACTCATTAGGCACCCCAGGCTTTACACTTTATGCTTCCGGCTCGTAT
GTTGTGTGGAATTGTGAGCGGATAACAATTTCACACAGGAAACAGCTATGACCATGATTACGCCAAGCTC
GAAATTAACCCTCACTAAAGGGAACAAAAGCTGGTACCTCGCGCGACTTGGTTTGCCATTCTTTAGCGCG
CGTCGCGTCACACAGCTTGGCCACAATGTGGTTTTTGTCAAACGAAGATTCTATGACGTGTTTAAAGTTT
AGGTCGAGTAAAGCGCAAATCTTTTTTAACCCTAGAAAGATAGTCTGCGTAAAATTGACGCATGCATTCT
TGAAATATTGCTCTCTCTTTCTAAATAGCGCGAATCCGTCGCTGTGCATTTAGGACATCTCAGTCGCCGC
TTGGAGCTCCCGTGAGGCGTGCTTGTCAATGCGGTAAGTGTCACTGATTTTGAACTATAACGACCGCGTG
AGTCAAAATGACGCATGATTATCTTTTACGTGACTTTTAAGATTTAACTCATACGATAATTATATTGTTA
TTTCATGTTCTACTTACGTGATAACTTATTATATATATATTTTCTTGTTATAGATATCGTGACTAATATA
TAATAAAATGGGTAGTTCTTTAGACGATGAGCATATCCTCTCTGCTCTTCTGCAAAGCGATGACGAGCTT
GTTGGCTAGCGGTGGCGGCCTCGACATTGATTATTGACTAGAGCATTAGTTATTAATAGTAATCAATTAC
GGGGTCATTAGTTCATAGCCCATATATGGAGTTCCGCGTTACATAACTTACGGTAAATGGCCCGCCTGGC
TGACCGCCCAACGACCCCCGCCCATTGACGTCAATAATGACGTATGTTCCCATAGTAACGCCAATAGGGA
CTTTCCATTGACGTCAATGGGTGGAGTATTTACGGTAAACTGCCCACTTGGCAGTACATCAAGTGTATCA
TATGCCAAGTACGCCCCCTATTGACGTCAATGACGGTAAATGGCCCGCCTGGCATTATGCCCAGTACATG
ACCTTATGGGACTTTCCTACTTGGCAGTACATCTACGTATTAGTCATCGCTATTACCATGGTGATGCGGT
TTTGGCAGTACATCAATGGGCGTGGATAGCGGTTTGACTCACGGGGATTTCCAAGTCTCCACCCCATTGA
CGTCAATGGGAGTTTGTTTTGGCACCAAAATCAACGGGACTTTCCAAAATGTCGTAACAACTCCGCCCCA
TTGACGCAAATGGGCGGTAGGCGTGTACGGTGGGAGGTCTATATAAGCAGAGCTGGTTTAGTGAACCGTC
AGATCCGCTAGCCGGTCGCCACCATGGTGCGCTCCTCCAAGAACGTCATCAAGGAGTTCATGCGCTTCAA
GGTGCGCATGGAGGGCACCGTGAACGGCCACGAGTTCGAGATCGAGGGCGAGGGCGAGGGCCGCCCCTAC
GAGGGCCACAACACCGTGAAGCTGAAGGTGACCAAGGGCGGCCCCCTGCCCTTCGCCTGGGACATCCTGT
CCCCCCAGTTCCAGTACGGCTCCAAGGTGTACGTGAAGCACCCCGCCGACATCCCCGACTACAAGAAGCT
GTCCTTCCCCGAGGGCTTCAAGTGGGAGCGCGTGATGAACTTCGAGGACGGCGGCGTGGTGACCGTGACC
CAGGACTCCTCCCTGCAGGACGGCTGCTTCATCTACAAGGTGAAGTTCATCGGCGTGAACTTCCCCTCCG
ACGGCCCCGTAATGCAGAAGAAGACCATGGGCTGGGAGGCCTCCACCGAGCGCCTGTACCCCCGCGACGG
CGTGCTGAAGGGCGAGATCCACAAGGCCCTGAAGCTGAAGGACGGCGGCCACTACCTGGTGGAGTTCAAG
TCCATCTACATGGCCAAGAAGCCCGTGCAGCTGCCCGGCTACTACTACGTGGACTCCAAGCTGGACATCA
CCTCCCACAACGAGGACTACACCATCGTGGAGCAGTACGAGCGCACCGAGGGCCGCCACCACCTGTTCCT
GTAAGGATCTTTTTCCCTCTGCCAAAAATTATGGGGACATCATGAAGCCCCTTGAGCATCTGACTTCTGG
CTAATAAAGGAAATTTATTTTCATTGCAATAGTGTGTTGGAATTTTTTGTGTCTCTCACTCGGAAGGACA
TATGGGAGGGCAAATCATTTAAAACATCAGAATGAGTATTTGGTTTAGAGTTTGGCAACATATGCCCATA
TGCTGGCTGCCATGAACAAAGGTTGGCTATAAAGAGGTCATCAGTATATGAAACAGCCCCCTGCTGTCCA
TTCCTTATTCCATAGAAAAGCCTTGACTTGAGGTTAGATTTTTTTTATATTTTGTTTTGTGTTATTTTTT
TCTTTAACATCCCTAAAATTTTCCTTACATGTTTTACTAGCCAGATTTTTCCTCCTCTCCTGACTACTCC
CAGTCATAGCTGTCCCTCTTCTCTTATGGAGATCCCTCGACCTGCAGCCCAAGCTTATCGATACTAGCGG
TGGCGGCCTCGACATTGATTATTGACTAGTTATTAATAGTAATCAATTACGGGGTCATTAGTTCATAGCC
CATATATGGAGTTCCGCGTTACATAACTTACGGTAAATGGCCCGCCTGGCTGACCGCCCAACGACCCCCG
CCCATTGACGTCAATAATGACGTATGTTCCCATAGTAACGCCAATAGGGACTTTCCATTGACGTCAATGG
GTGGAGTATTTACGGTAAACTGCCCACTTGGCAGTACATCAAGTGTATCATATGCCAAGTACGCCCCCTA
TTGACGTCAATGACGGTAAATGGCCCGCCTGGCATTATGCCCAGTACATGACCTTATGGGACTTTCCTAC
TTGGCAGTACATCTACGTATTAGTCATCGCTATTACCATGGTCGAGGTGAGCCCCACGTTCTGCTTCACT
CTCCCCATCTCCCCCCCCTCCCCACCCCCAATTTTGTATTTATTTATTTTTTAATTATTTTGTGCAGCGA
TGGGGGCGGGGGGGGGGGGGGGGCGCGCGCCAGGCGGGGCGGGGCGGGGCGAGGGGCGGGGCGGGGCGAG
GCGGAGAGGTGCGGCGGCAGCCAATCAGAGCGGCGCGCTCCGAAAGTTTCCTTTTATGGCGAGGCGGCGG
CGGCGGCGGCCCTATAAAAAGCGAAGCGCGCGGCGGGCGGGAGTCGCTGCGCGCTGCCTTCGCCCCGTGC
CCCGCTCCGCCGCCGCCTCGCGCCGCCCGCCCCGGCTCTGACTGACCGCGTTACTCCCACAGGTGAGCGG
GCGGGACGGCCCTTCTCCTCCGGGCTGTAATTAGCGCTTGGTTTAATGACGGCTTGTTTCTTTTCTGTGG
CTGCGTGAAAGCCTTGAGGGGCTCCGGGAGGGCCCTTTGTGCGGGGGGAGCGGCTCGGGGGGTGCGTGCG
TGTGTGTGTGCGTGGGGAGCGCCGCGTGCGGCTCCGCGCTGCCCGGCGGCTGTGAGCGCTGCGGGCGCGG
CGCGGGGCTTTGTGCGCTCCGCAGTGTGCGCGAGGGGAGCGCGGCCGGGGGCGGTGCCCCGCGGTGCGGG
GGGGGCTGCGAGGGGAACAAAGGCTGCGTGCGGGGTGTGTGCGTGGGGGGGTGAGCAGGGGGTGTGGGCG
CGTCGGTCGGGCTGCAACCCCCCCTGCACCCCCCTCCCCGAGTTGCTGAGCACGGCCCGGCTTCGGGTGC
GGGGCTCCGTACGGGGCGTGGCGCGGGGCTCGCCGTGCCGGGCGGGGGGTGGCGGCAGGTGGGGGTGCCG
GGCGGGGCGGGGCCGCCTCGGGCCGGGGAGGGCTCGGGGGAGGGGCGCGGCGGCCCCCGGAGCGCCGGCG
GCTGTCGAGGCGCGGCGAGCCGCAGCCATTGCCTTTTATGGTAATCGTGCGAGAGGGCGCAGGGACTTCC
TTTGTCCCAAATCTGTGCGGAGCCGAAATCTGGGAGGCGCCGCCGCACCCCCTCTAGCGGGCGCGGGGCG
AAGCGGTGCGGCGCCGGCAGGAAGGAAATGGGCGGGGAGGGCCTTCGTGCGTCGCCGCGCCGCCGTCCCC
TTCTCCCTCTCCAGCCTCGGGGCTGTCCGCGGGGGGACGGCTGCCTTCGGGGGGGACGGGGCAGGGCGGG
GTTCGGCTTCTGGCGTGTGACCGGCGGCTCTAGAGCCTCTGCTAACCATGTTCATGCCTTCTTCTTTTTC
CTACAGCTCCTGGGCAACGTGCTGGTTATTGTGCTGTCTCATCATTTTGGCAAAGAATTCACCATGACCG
AGTACAAGCCCACGGTGCGCCTCGCCACCCGCGACGACGTCCCCAGGGCCGTACGCACCCTCGCCGCCGC
GTTCGCCGACTACCCCGCCACGCGCCACACCGTCGATCCGGACCGCCACATCGAGCGGGTCACCGAGCTG
CAAGAACTCTTCCTCACGCGCGTCGGGCTCGACATCGGCAAGGTGTGGGTCGCGGACGACGGCGCCGCGG
TGGCGGTCTGGACCACGCCGGAGAGCGTCGAAGCGGGGGCGGTGTTCGCCGAGATCGGCCCGCGCATGGC
CGAGTTGAGCGGTTCCCGGGATCCTCACCTTTGGGGTGGTGACAAGTGTGGCGGCCGCTAAACCGTCGAT
CCGGACCGCCACATCGAGCGGGTCACCGAGCTGCAAGAACTCTTCCTCACGCGCGTCGGGCTCGACATCG
GCAAGGTGTGGGTCGCGGACGACGGCGCCGCGGTGGCGGTCTGGACCACGCCGGAGAGCGTCGAAGCGGG
GGCGGTGTTCGCCGAGATCGGCCCGCGCATGGCCGAGTTGAGCGGTTCCCGGCTGGCCGCGCAGCAACAG
ATGGAAGGCCTCCTGGCGCCGCACCGGCCCAAGGAGCCCGCGTGGTTCCTGGCCACCGTCGGCGTCTCGC
CCGACCACCAGGGCAAGGGTCTGGGCAGCGCCGTCGTGCTCCCCGGAGTGGAGGCGGCCGAGCGCGCCGG
GGTGCCCGCCTTCCTGGAGACCTCCGCGCCCCGCAACCTCCCCTTCTACGAGCGGCTCGGCTTCACCGTC
ACCGCCGACGTCGAGGTGCCCGAAGGACCGCGCACCTGGTGCATGACCCGCAAGCCCGGTGCCGCTCGAG
CTACCGGTGGCAGTGGAGAGGGCAGAGGAAGTCTGCTAACATGCGGTGACGTCGAGGAGAATCCTGGCCC
AGTGAGCAAGGGCGAGGAGCTGTTCACCGGGGTGGTGCCCATCCTGGTCGAGCTGGACGGCGACGTAAAC
GGCCACAAGTTCAGCGTGTCCGGCGAGGGCGAGGGCGATGCCACCTACGGCAAGCTGACCCTGAAGTTCA
TCTGCACCACCGGCAAGCTGCCCGTGCCCTGGCCCACCCTCGTGACCACCCTGACCTACGGCGTGCAGTG
CTTCAGCCGCTACCCCGACCACATGAAGCAGCACGACTTCTTCAAGTCCGCCATGCCCGAAGGCTACGTC
CAGGAGCGCACCATCTTCTTCAAGGACGACGGCAACTACAAGACCCGCGCCGAGGTGAAGTTCGAGGGCG
ACACCCTGGTGAACCGCATCGAGCTGAAGGGCATCGACTTCAAGGAGGACGGCAACATCCTGGGGCACAA
GCTGGAGTACAACTACAACAGCCACAACGTCTATATCATGGCCGACAAGCAGAAGAACGGCATCAAGGTG
AACTTCAAGATCCGCCACAACATCGAGGACGGCAGCGTGCAGCTCGCCGACCACTACCAGCAGAACACCC
CCATCGACGACGGCCCCGTGCTGCTGCCCGACAACCACTACCTGAGCACCCAGTCCGCCCTGAGCAAAGA
CCCCAACGAGAAGCGCGATCACATGGTCCTGCTGGAGTTCGTGACCGCCGCCGGGATCACTCTCGGCATG
GACGAGCTGTACAAGTAATCTAGATAACTGATCATAATCAGCCATACCACATTTGTAGAGGTTTTACTTG
CTTTAAAAAACCTCCCACACCTCCCCCTGAACCTGAAACATAAAATGAATGCAATTGTTGTTGTTAACTT
GTTTATTGCAGCTTATAATGGTTACAAATAAAGCAATAGCATCACAAATTTCACAAATAAAGCATTTTTT
TCACTGCATTCTAGTTGTGGTTTGTCCAAACTCATCAATGTATCTTAGTCGAGTTAATTAACGAGAGCAT
AATATTGATATGTGCCAAAGTTGTTTCTGACTGACTAATAAGTATAATTTGTTTCTATTATGTATAGGTT
AAGCTAATTACTTATTTTATAATACAACATGACTGTTTTTAAAGTACAAAATAAGTTTATTTTTGTAAAA
GAGAGAATGTTTAAAAGTTTTGTTACTTTATAGAAGAAATTTTGAGTTTTTGTTTTTTTTTAATAAATAA
ATAAACATAAATAAATTGTTTGTTGAATTTATTATTAGTATGTAAGTGTAAATATAATAAAACTTAATAT
CTATTCAAATTAATAAATAAACCTCGATATACAGACCGATAAAACACATGCGTCAATTTTACGCATGATT
ATCTTTAACGTACGTCACAATATGATTATCTTTCTAGGGTTAAATAATAGTTTCTAATTTTTTTATTATT
CAGCCTGCTGTCGTGAATACCGAGCTCCAATTCGCCCTATAGTGAGTCGTATTACAATTCACTGGCCGTC
GTTTTACAACGTCGTGACTGGGAAAACCCTGGCGTTACCCAACTTAATCGCCTTGCAGCACATCCCCCTT
TCGCCAGCTGGCGTAATAGCGAAGAGGCCCGCACCGATCGCCCTTCCCAACAGTTGCGCAGCCTGAATGG
CGAATGGG
[124 nt withheld, positions 8829-8952]
C
[91 nt withheld, positions 8954-9044]
A
[49 nt withheld, positions 9046-9094]
CCTTTGACGTTGGAGTCCACGTTCTTT
[37 nt withheld, positions 9122-9158]
ACCCTATCTCGGTCTATTCTTTTGATTTATAAGGGATTTTGCCGATTTCGGCCTATTGGTTAAAAAATGA
GCTGATTTAACAAAAATTTAACGCGAATTTTAACAAAATATTAACGCTTACAATTT
Features (pLannotate 1.2.2; 25 found; start..end, strand, type, name):
     26..130     +  promoter       AmpR promoter: bla
    131..991     +  CDS            AmpR: β-lactamase; bla; confers resistance to ampicillin, carbenicillin, and related antibiotics
   1162..1750    +  rep_origin     ori: high-copy-number ColE1/pMB1/pBR322/pUC origin of replication
   1933..2025    +  CDS            lacI (fragment): lac repressor; lacI; The lac repressor binds to the lac operator to inhibit transcription in E. coli. This inhibition can be relieved by adding lactose or isopropyl-β-D-thiogalactopyranoside (IPTG).
   2038..2059    +  protein_bind   CAP binding site: CAP binding activates transcription in the presence of cAMP. E. coli catabolite activator protein
   2074..2104    +  promoter       lac promoter: promoter for the E. coli lac operon
   2112..2128    +  protein_bind   lac operator: The lac repressor binds to the lac operator to inhibit transcription in E. coli. This inhibition can be relieved by adding lactose or isopropyl-β-D-thiogalactopyranoside (IPTG). lac repressor encoded by lacI
   2173..2191    +  promoter       T3 promoter: promoter for bacteriophage T3 RNA polymerase
   2208..2339    -  CDS            FP (fragment): FP25_NPVAC - Experimental evidence at protein level: Swiss-Prot protein existence level 1. From Autographa californica nuclear polyhedrosis virus (AcMNPV).
   2753..2771    +  enhancer       CMV enhancer (fragment): human cytomegalovirus immediate early enhancer
   2837..3140    +  enhancer       CMV enhancer: human cytomegalovirus immediate early enhancer
   3141..3344    +  promoter       CMV promoter: human cytomegalovirus (CMV) immediate early promoter
   3384..4063    +  CDS            DsRed1 (fragment): wild-type DsRed mammalian codon-optimized
   4133..4188    +  polyA_signal   β-globin poly(A) signal: rabbit β-globin polyadenylation signal (Gil and Proudfoot, 1987)
   4561..4940    +  enhancer       CMV enhancer: human cytomegalovirus immediate early enhancer
   4942..5219    +  promoter       chicken β-actin promoter: No description available
   5220..6236    +  intron         chimeric intron: chimera between introns from chicken β-actin and rabbit β-globin
   6294..6599    +  CDS            PuroR (fragment): puromycin N-acetyltransferase; pac from Streptomyces; confers resistance to puromycin
   6642..7133    +  CDS            PuroR (fragment): puromycin N-acetyltransferase; pac from Streptomyces; confers resistance to puromycin
   7212..7928    +  CDS            EGFP: the original enhanced GFP (Yang et al., 1996) mammalian codon-optimized
   7939..8023    +  CDS            large T antigen (fragment): large T antigen from SV40 (simian virus 40)
   8046..8167    +  polyA_signal   SV40 poly(A) signal: SV40 polyadenylation signal
   8646..8664    -  promoter       T7 promoter: promoter for bacteriophage T7 RNA polymerase
   8667..8824    +  CDS            lacZα (fragment): LacZα fragment of β-galactosidase; lacZ fragment
   8829..9257    +  rep_origin     f1 ori (sequence partly withheld): f1 bacteriophage origin of replication; arrow indicates direction of (+) strand synthesis
