[The description below was written by a language model from this plasmid's Addgene catalogue record and pLannotate feature annotations shown in this document.]
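Description:
pSSA-RPG is a mammalian expression plasmid of about 9.3 kb that serves as a dual-reporter surrogate for nuclease activity, built on the pXL-Bac II backbone. That backbone is piggyBac-derived, as the "pPB" in the insert name suggests, although the feature table does not annotate transposon terminal repeats; it shows only a small baculovirus FP25 fragment typical of such backbones. In E. coli the plasmid is maintained at high copy through a ColE1/pUC-type origin with ampicillin selection (AmpR). It also retains an f1 origin, lac promoter/operator and lacZα remnants, and T3 and T7 promoters from the cloning vector.

The payload consists of two independent expression units. In the first, the CMV enhancer/promoter drives DsRed, terminated by a rabbit β-globin poly(A) signal, so red fluorescence is constitutive and reports transfection efficiency. In the second, a CAG promoter (CMV enhancer, chicken β-actin promoter and chimeric intron) drives a puromycin N-acetyltransferase gene linked through a T2A peptide to EGFP, ending in an SV40 poly(A) signal. The puromycin gene is interrupted and is annotated as two PuroR fragments flanking a short gap. A nuclease target sequence can be inserted in this gap between BamHI and NotI sites, by restriction cloning or Gibson assembly.

Puromycin resistance and EGFP are not expressed from the intact plasmid. When a co-delivered nuclease cuts the inserted target, the double-strand break is repaired by single-strand annealing, which restores the reading frame and switches on both markers. Cells with active nuclease can then be enriched by puromycin selection or by sorting for green fluorescence, which enriches for genetically modified cells.
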