Addgene plasmid #85932: pSSA-RPG
Purpose: Constitutively express DsRed and conditionally express Puro and EGFP. Used to test transfection efficiency and enrich genetically modified cells
Depositing lab: Zhiying Zhang. Depositing organization: Northwest Agriculture and Forestry University. Publication: Dual-reporter surrogate systems for efficient enrichment of genetically modified cells. Ren C, Xu K, Liu Z, Shen J, Han F, Chen Z, Zhang Z. Cell Mol Life Sci. 2015 Jul;72(14):2763-72. doi: 10.1007/s00018-015-1874-6. Epub 2015 Mar 1. PubMed 25725802.
Backbone
  Vector backbone: pXL-Bac II
  Vector type: Mammalian Expression ; dual-reporter surrogate
  Selectable markers: Puromycin
Growth in bacteria
  Bacterial resistance: Ampicillin, 100 μg/mL
  Growth temperature: 37°C
  Growth strain: DH5alpha
  Copy number: High Copy
Gene/Insert
  Gene/Insert name: pPB-CMV-DsRed-polyA-CAG-SSA. Puro-T2A-EGFP (alt name: DsRed, CAG-SSA. Puro-T2A-EGFP)
  Cloning method: Unknown
  Sequencing primers: 5′ pCAG-F (5'-GCAACGTGCTGGTTATTGTG-3'); 3′ SV40pA-R
Terms and licenses: Academic/Nonprofit Terms; Industry Terms: Not Available to Industry
Depositor comments: Puromycin and EGFP will not be expressed until the interrupted puro gene is repaired by single strand annealing (SSA) pathway after a nuclease generates double strand breaks (DSBs). Nuclease target sequence can be annealed and inserted into the backbone between BamHI and NotI sites using restriction enzymes or Gibson cloning methods.
How to cite: pSSA-RPG was a gift from Zhiying Zhang (Addgene plasmid # 85932 ; http://n2t.net/addgene:85932 ; RRID:Addgene_85932)
